Addgene plasmid #179466: pAAV-CaMKIIa-JEDI-2P-WPRE
Purpose: Genetically encoded voltage indicator (GEVI) JEDI-2P in AAV production vector for expression in excitatory glutamatergic neurons using the promoter CaMKII
Depositing lab: Francois St-Pierre. Depositing organization: Baylor College of Medicine. Publication: Sustained deep-tissue voltage recording using a fast indicator evolved for two-photon microscopy. Liu Z, Lu X, Villette V, Gou Y, Colbert KL, Lai S, Guan S, Land MA, Lee J, Assefa T, Zollinger DR, Korympidou MM, Vlasits AL, Pang MM, Su S, Cai C, Froudarakis E, Zhou N, Patel SS, Smith CL, Ayon A, Bizouard P, Bradley J, Franke K, Clandinin TR, Giovannucci A, Tolias AS, Reimer J, Dieudonne S, St-Pierre F. Cell. 2022 Aug 16. pii: S0092-8674(22)00916-3. doi: 10.1016/j.cell.2022.07.013. PubMed 35985322.
Backbone
  Vector backbone: pAAV-CaMKIIa
  Backbone size w/o insert (bp): 5361
  Total vector size (bp): 6876
  Vector type: Mammalian Expression, AAV
Growth in bacteria
  Bacterial resistance: Ampicillin, 100 μg/mL
  Growth temperature: 37°C
  Growth strain: NEB Stable
  Copy number: Unknown
Gene/Insert
  Gene/Insert name: JEDI-2P (alt name: JEDI2P)
  Species: Synthetic
  Insert size (bp): 1287
  Promoter: CaMKIIa
  Cloning method: Restriction Enzyme; 5′ cloning site KpnI (not destroyed); 3′ cloning site HindIII (not destroyed)
  Sequencing primers: 5′ ATGCTGACGAAGGCTCGCGA; 3′ caaaggcattaaagcagcgtatc
Terms and licenses: Academic/Nonprofit Terms; Industry Terms: Not Available to Industry
How to cite: pAAV-CaMKIIa-JEDI-2P-WPRE was a gift from Francois St-Pierre (Addgene plasmid # 179466 ; http://n2t.net/addgene:179466 ; RRID:Addgene_179466)
