[The description below was written by a language model from this plasmid's Addgene catalogue record and pLannotate feature annotations shown in this document.]
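Description:
pAAV-CaMKIIa-JEDI-2P-WPRE is an adeno-associated virus transfer plasmid for mammalian expression of the genetically encoded voltage indicator JEDI-2P in excitatory glutamatergic neurons. It is propagated in bacteria through a high-copy ColE1/pUC-type origin and selected with ampicillin via the β-lactamase gene and its own promoter. An f1 phage origin is also present, along with small remnants of pBR322 bom and rop sequences. The catalogue names a recombination-deficient growth strain, a common precaution for ITR-containing plasmids, whose repeats are prone to rearrangement.

The expression cassette lies between AAV2 inverted terminal repeats, which allow the intervening DNA to be replicated and packaged into AAV particles when rep, cap and helper functions are supplied in trans. Within it, the mouse CaMKIIα promoter drives the synthetic JEDI-2P coding sequence, cloned between KpnI and HindIII sites. It is followed by a WPRE, which enhances transcript stability and expression, and the human growth hormone polyadenylation signal. The automated annotation marks only a GFP-type coding segment (cEGFP) inside the insert region, presumably the fluorescent reporter portion of the indicator. The rest of the open reading frame is not annotated.

The right-hand ITR is annotated in full, whereas the left one is detected only as two short fragments. The sequenced record (6,645 nt) is also somewhat shorter than the catalogued total size (6,876 bp). The record does not explain either discrepancy. According to the record, the indicator was developed for two-photon voltage recording, and this construct serves to produce AAV for such imaging in CaMKIIα-expressing neurons.
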