Features (pLannotate 1.2.2; 15 found; start..end, strand, type, name):
    145..733     +  rep_origin     ori: high-copy-number ColE1/pMB1/pBR322/pUC origin of replication
    806..833     +  repeat_region  AAV2 ITR (fragment): inverted terminal repeat of adeno-associated virus serotype 2 inverted
    862..889     +  repeat_region  AAV2 ITR (fragment): inverted terminal repeat of adeno-associated virus serotype 2 inverted
    943..2231    +  promoter       CaMKII promoter: promoter for the mouse calcium/calmodulin-dependent kinase II α subunit
   2711..3430    +  CDS            cEGFP: cEGFP is a basic (constitutively fluorescent) green fluorescent protein published in 2008, derived from Aequorea victoria.
   3542..3566    +  misc_feature   MCS (fragment): pBluescript multiple cloning site
   3566..4154    +  misc_feature   WPRE: woodchuck hepatitis virus posttranscriptional regulatory element
   4186..4662    +  polyA_signal   hGH poly(A) signal: human growth hormone polyadenylation signal
   4702..4842    +  repeat_region  AAV2 ITR: inverted terminal repeat of adeno-associated virus serotype 2 inverted
   4847..4898    -  misc_feature   bom (fragment): basis of mobility region from pBR322
   4917..5372    +  rep_origin     f1 ori (sequence partly withheld): f1 bacteriophage origin of replication; arrow indicates direction of (+) strand synthesis
   5373..5422    -  misc_feature   bom (fragment): basis of mobility region from pBR322
   5524..5559    -  CDS            rop (fragment): Rop protein, which maintains plasmids at low copy number; rop
   5654..5758    +  promoter       AmpR promoter: bla
   5759..6619    +  CDS            AmpR: β-lactamase; bla; confers resistance to ampicillin, carbenicillin, and related antibiotics
>Addgene plasmid #179466 | pAAV-CaMKIIa-JEDI-2P-WPRE | addgene full sequence | sequence record 353671 | Addgene NGS Result
ACTTTAGATTGATTTAAAACTTCATTTTTAATTTAAAAGGATCTAGGTGAAGATCCTTTTTGATAATCTC
ATGACCAAAATCCCTTAACGTGAGTTTTCGTTCCACTGAGCGTCAGACCCCGTAGAAAAGATCAAAGGAT
CTTCTTGAGATCCTTTTTTTCTGCGCGTAATCTGCTGCTTGCAAACAAAAAAACCACCGCTACCAGCGGT
GGTTTGTTTGCCGGATCAAGAGCTACCAACTCTTTTTCCGAAGGTAACTGGCTTCAGCAGAGCGCAGATA
CCAAATACTGTTCTTCTAGTGTAGCCGTAGTTAGGCCACCACTTCAAGAACTCTGTAGCACCGCCTACAT
ACCTCGCTCTGCTAATCCTGTTACCAGTGGCTGCTGCCAGTGGCGATAAGTCGTGTCTTACCGGGTTGGA
CTCAAGACGATAGTTACCGGATAAGGCGCAGCGGTCGGGCTGAACGGGGGGTTCGTGCACACAGCCCAGC
TTGGAGCGAACGACCTACACCGAACTGAGATACCTACAGCGTGAGCTATGAGAAAGCGCCACGCTTCCCG
AAGGGAGAAAGGCGGACAGGTATCCGGTAAGCGGCAGGGTCGGAACAGGAGAGCGCACGAGGGAGCTTCC
AGGGGGAAACGCCTGGTATCTTTATAGTCCTGTCGGGTTTCGCCACCTCTGACTTGAGCGTCGATTTTTG
TGATGCTCGTCAGGGGGGCGGAGCCTATGGAAAAACGCCAGCAACGCGGCCTTTTTACGGTTCCTGGCCT
TTTGCTGGCCTTTTGCTCACATGTCCTGCAGGCAGCTGCGCGCTCGCTCGCTCACTGAGGCCGCCCGGGC
GTCGGGCGACCTTTGGTCGCCCGGCCTCAGTGAGCGAGCGAGCGCGCAGAGAGGGAGTGGCCAACTCCAT
CACTAGGGGTTCCTGCGGCCGCACGCGTTTAACATTATGGCCTTAGGTCACTTCATCTCCATGGGGTTCT
TCTTCTGATTTTCTAGAAAATGAGATGGGGGTGCAGAGAGCTTCCTCAGTGACCTGCCCAGGGTCACATC
AGAAATGTCAGAGCTAGAACTTGAACTCAGATTACTAATCTTAAATTCCATGCCTTGGGGGCATGCAAGT
ACGATATACAGAAGGAGTGAACTCATTAGGGCAGATGACCAATGAGTTTAGGAAAGAAGAGTCCAGGGCA
GGGTACATCTACACCACCCGCCCAGCCCTGGGTGAGTCCAGCCACGTTCACCTCATTATAGTTGCCTCTC
TCCAGTCCTACCTTGACGGGAAGCACAAGCAGAAACTGGGACAGGAGCCCCAGGAGACCAAATCTTCATG
GTCCCTCTGGGAGGATGGGTGGGGAGAGCTGTGGCAGAGGCCTCAGGAGGGGCCCTGCTGCTCAGTGGTG
ACAGATAGGGGTGAGAAAGCAGACAGAGTCATTCCGTCAGCATTCTGGGTCTGTTTGGTACTTCTTCTCA
CGCTAAGGTGGCGGTGTGATATGCACAATGGCTAAAAAGCAGGGAGAGCTGGAAAGAAACAAGGACAGAG
ACAGAGGCCAAGTCAACCAGACCAATTCCCAGAGGAAGCAAAGAAACCATTACAGAGACTACAAGGGGGA
AGGGAAGGAGAGATGAATTAGCTTCCCCTGTAAACCTTAGAACCCAGCTGTTGCCAGGGCAACGGGGCAA
TACCTGTCTCTTCAGAGGAGATGAAGTTGCCAGGGTAACTACATCCTGTCTTTCTCAAGGACCATCCCAG
AATGTGGCACCCACTAGCCGTTACCATAGCAACTGCCTCTTTGCCCCACTTAATCCCATCCCGTCTGTTA
AAAGGGCCCTATAGTTGGAGGTGGGGGAGGTAGGAAGAGCGATGATCACTTGTGGACTAAGTTTGTTCGC
ATCCCCTTCTCCAACCCCCTCAGTACATCACCCTGGGGGAACAGGGTCCACTTGCTCCTGGGCCCACACA
GTCCTGCAGTATTGTGTATATAAGGCCAGGGCAAAGAGGAGCAGGTTTTAAAGTGAAAGGCAGGCAGGTG
TTGGGGAGGCAGTTACCGGGGCAACGGGAACAGGGCGTTTCGGAGGTGGTTGCCATGGGGACCTGGATGC
TGACGAAGGCTCGCGAGGCTGTGAGCAGCCACAGTGCCCTGCTCAGAAGCCCCAAGCTCGTCAGTCAAGC
CGGTTCTCCGTTTGCACTCAGGAGCACGGGCAGGCGAGTGGCCCCTAGTTCTGGGGGCAGCTCTAGAGCG
GTACCGGATCCGCCACCATGGAGACGACTGTGAGGTATGAACAGGGGTCAGAGCTCACTAAAACTTCGAG
CTCTCCAACAGCAGATGAGCCCACGATAAAGATTGATGATGGTCGTGATGAGGGTAATGAACAAGACAGC
TGTTCCAATACCATTAGGAGAAAAATTTCCCCGTTTGTGATGTCATTTGGATTCAGAGTATTTGGAGTTG
TGCTTATCATTGTAGACATCATAGTGGTGATTGTGGATCTGGCCATCAGTGAGAAGAAAAGAGGCATTAG
AGAGATTCTTGAAGGTGTTTCCCTGGCTATAGCACTCTTCTTCCTTGTTGATGTTCTCATGAGAGTGTTT
GTTGAAGGCTTCAAGAACTATTTCCGGTCCAAACTGGTTACTTTGGATGCAGTCATAGTAGTGGGCACTC
TGCTAATTAATATGACCTACTCCTTCTCTGACCTTGCTGCCTTTAACAGCGAGAACGTGTATATTACCGC
GGATAAACAGAAAAACGGCATTAAAGCGAACTTTACCGTGCGCCATAACGTGGAAGATGGCAGCGTGCAG
CTGGCGGATCATTATCAGCAGAACACCCCGATTGGCGATGGCCCGGTGCTGCTGCCGGATAACCATTATC
TGAGCCACCAGACCGTGCTGAGCAAAGATCCGAACGAAAAACGCGATCACATGGTGCTGCTGGAATTTGT
GACCGCAGCGGGCATTACACACGGCATGGATGAACTGTATGGCGGCACCGGCGGCAGCGCGAGCCAGGGC
GAAGAACTGTTTACCGGCGTGGTGCCGATTCTGGTGGAACTGGATGGCGATGTGAACGGCCATAAATTTA
GCGTGCGCGGCGAAGGCGAAGGCGATGCGACCATTGGCAAACTGACCCTGAAATTTATTTGCACCACCGG
CAAACTACCGGTGCCGTGGCCGACCCTGGTGACCACCTTAACCTATGGCGTGCAGTGCTTTAGCCGCTAT
CCGGATCATATGAAACGCCATGATTTTTTTAAAAGCGCGATGCCGGAAGGCTATGTGCAGGAACGCACCA
TTAGCTTTAAAGATGATGGCAAATATAAAACCCGCGCGGTGGTGAAATTTGAAGGCGATACCCTGGTGAA
CCGCATTGAACTGAAAGGCACCGATTTTAAAGAAGATGGCAACATTCTGGGGCATAAACTGGAATATGAT
ACAGATCAGATGCCGCACATGGTTACTCTTCTTCGAGTTCTGAAAATTGTTATCTTAATAAGAATATTTC
GCCTGGCTTCACAGAAGAAACAACTTGAAGTGGTAACCTAAGAATTCGATATCAAGCTTATCGATAATCA
ACCTCTGGATTACAAAATTTGTGAAAGATTGACTGGTATTCTTAACTATGTTGCTCCTTTTACGCTATGT
GGATACGCTGCTTTAATGCCTTTGTATCATGCTATTGCTTCCCGTATGGCTTTCATTTTCTCCTCCTTGT
ATAAATCCTGGTTGCTGTCTCTTTATGAGGAGTTGTGGCCCGTTGTCAGGCAACGTGGCGTGGTGTGCAC
TGTGTTTGCTGACGCAACCCCCACTGGTTGGGGCATTGCCACCACCTGTCAGCTCCTTTCCGGAACTTTC
GCTTTCCCCCTCCCTATTGCCACGGCGGAACTCATCGCCGCCTGCCTTGCCCGCTGCTGGACAGGGGCTC
GGCTGTTGGGCACTGACAATTCCGTGGTGTTGTCGGGGAAATCATCGTCCTTTCCTTGGCTGCTCGCCTA
TGTTGCCACCTGGATTCTGCGCGGGACGTCCTTCTGCTACGTCCCTTCGGCCCTCAATCCAGCGGACCTT
CCTTCCCGCGGCCTGCTGCCGGCTCTGCGGCCTCTTCCGCGTCTTCGCCTTCGCCCTCAGACGAGTCGGA
TCTCCCTTTGGGCCGCCTCCCCGCATCGATACCGAGCGCTGCTCGAGAGATCTACGGGTGGCATCCCTGT
GACCCCTCCCCAGTGCCTCTCCTGGCCCTGGAAGTTGCCACTCCAGTGCCCACCAGCCTTGTCCTAATAA
AATTAAGTTGCATCATTTTGTCTGACTAGGTGTCCTTCTATAATATTATGGGGTGGAGGGGGGTGGTATG
GAGCAAGGGGCAAGTTGGGAAGACAACCTGTAGGGCCTGCGGGGTCTATTGGGAACCAAGCTGGAGTGCA
GTGGCACAATCTTGGCTCACTGCAATCTCCGCCTCCTGGGTTCAAGCGATTCTCCTGCCTCAGCCTCCCG
AGTTGTTGGGATTCCAGGCATGCATGACCAGGCTCAGCTAATTTTTGTTTTTTTGGTAGAGACGGGGTTT
CACCATATTGGCCAGGCTGGTCTCCAACTCCTAATCTCAGGTGATCTACCCACCTTGGCCTCCCAAATTG
CTGGGATTACAGGCGTGAACCACTGCTCCCTTCCCTGTCCTTCTGATTTTGTAGGTAACCACGTGCGGAC
CGAGCGGCCGCAGGAACCCCTAGTGATGGAGTTGGCCACTCCCTCTCTGCGCGCTCGCTCGCTCACTGAG
GCCGGGCGACCAAAGGTCGCCCGACGCCCGGGCTTTGCCCGGGCGGCCTCAGTGAGCGAGCGAGCGCGCA
GCTGCCTGCAGGGGCGCCTGATGCGGTATTTTCTCCTTACGCATCTGTGCGGTATTTCACACCGCATA
[95 nt withheld, positions 4899-4993]
T
[46 nt withheld, positions 4995-5040]
C
[141 nt withheld, positions 5042-5182]
CCTTTGACGTTGGAGTCCACGTTCTTT
[37 nt withheld, positions 5210-5246]
ACTCTATCTCGGGCTATTCTTTTGATTTATAAGGGATTTTGCCGATTTCGGTCTATTGGTTAAAAAATGA
GCTGATTTAACAAAAATTTAACGCGAATTTTAACAAAATATTAACGTTTACAATTTTATGGTGCACTCTC
AGTACAATCTGCTCTGATGCCGCATAGTTAAGCCAGCCCCGACACCCGCCAACACCCGCTGACGCGCCCT
GACGGGCTTGTCTGCTCCCGGCATCCGCTTACAGACAAGCTGTGACCGTCTCCGGGAGCTGCATGTGTCA
GAGGTTTTCACCGTCATCACCGAAACGCGCGAGACGAAAGGGCCTCGTGATACGCCTATTTTTATAGGTT
AATGTCATGATAATAATGGTTTCTTAGACGTCAGGTGGCACTTTTCGGGGAAATGTGCGCGGAACCCCTA
TTTGTTTATTTTTCTAAATACATTCAAATATGTATCCGCTCATGAGACAATAACCCTGATAAATGCTTCA
ATAATATTGAAAAAGGAAGAGTATGAGTATTCAACATTTCCGTGTCGCCCTTATTCCCTTTTTTGCGGCA
TTTTGCCTTCCTGTTTTTGCTCACCCAGAAACGCTGGTGAAAGTAAAAGATGCTGAAGATCAGTTGGGTG
CACGAGTGGGTTACATCGAACTGGATCTCAACAGCGGTAAGATCCTTGAGAGTTTTCGCCCCGAAGAACG
TTTTCCAATGATGAGCACTTTTAAAGTTCTGCTATGTGGCGCGGTATTATCCCGTATTGACGCCGGGCAA
GAGCAACTCGGTCGCCGCATACACTATTCTCAGAATGACTTGGTTGAGTACTCACCAGTCACAGAAAAGC
ATCTTACGGATGGCATGACAGTAAGAGAATTATGCAGTGCTGCCATAACCATGAGTGATAACACTGCGGC
CAACTTACTTCTGACAACGATCGGAGGACCGAAGGAGCTAACCGCTTTTTTGCACAACATGGGGGATCAT
GTAACTCGCCTTGATCGTTGGGAACCGGAGCTGAATGAAGCCATACCAAACGACGAGCGTGACACCACGA
TGCCTGTAGCAATGGCAACAACGTTGCGCAAACTATTAACTGGCGAACTACTTACTCTAGCTTCCCGGCA
ACAATTAATAGACTGGATGGAGGCGGATAAAGTTGCAGGACCACTTCTGCGCTCGGCCCTTCCGGCTGGC
TGGTTTATTGCTGATAAATCTGGAGCCGGTGAGCGTGGGTCTCGCGGTATCATTGCAGCACTGGGGCCAG
ATGGTAAGCCCTCCCGTATCGTAGTTATCTACACGACGGGGAGTCAGGCAACTATGGATGAACGAAATAG
ACAGATCGCTGAGATAGGTGCCTCACTGATTAAGCATTGGTAACTGTCAGACCAAGTTTACTCATATAT
